Addgene plasmid #56009: mPlum-Zyxin-6
Purpose: Localization: Focal Adhesions, Excitation: 590, Emission: 649
Depositing lab: Michael Davidson. Depositing organization: Florida State University, Tallahassee.
Backbone
  Vector backbone: mPlum
  Backbone size w/o insert (bp): 4750
  Vector type: Mammalian Expression
  Selectable markers: Neomycin (select with G418)
Growth in bacteria
  Bacterial resistance: Kanamycin, 50 μg/mL
  Growth temperature: 37°C
  Growth strain: DH5alpha
  Copy number: High Copy
Gene/Insert
  Gene/Insert name: Zyxin (alt name: NM_003461)
  Species: H. sapiens (human)
  Entrez Gene: ZYX (a.k.a. ESP-2, HED-2)
  Promoter: CMV
  Tag / fusion protein: mPlum
  Cloning method: Unknown
  Sequencing primers: 5′ CMV-F; 3′ SV40pA-R
Terms and licenses: Academic/Nonprofit Terms; Industry Terms: Not Available to Industry
Depositor comments: . Excitation = 590; Emission = 649
How to cite: mPlum-Zyxin-6 was a gift from Michael Davidson (Addgene plasmid # 56009 ; http://n2t.net/addgene:56009 ; RRID:Addgene_56009)
