[The description below was written by a language model from this plasmid's Addgene catalogue record.]
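Description:
mPlum-Zyxin-6 is a mammalian expression plasmid that produces human zyxin (ZYX) fused to the far-red fluorescent protein mPlum. It is built on an mPlum fluorescent-protein backbone of about 4.75 kb before addition of the insert. It is maintained in E. coli as a high-copy plasmid under kanamycin selection. A neomycin resistance marker allows G418 selection of transfected mammalian cells, so stable lines can be generated in addition to transient expression. The record does not include a feature table, so the origin of replication and the promoters driving the resistance marker are not stated. The listed 3′ sequencing primer implies an SV40 polyadenylation signal downstream of the fusion cassette.

Expression of the fusion is driven by the CMV promoter, a strong constitutive promoter active in many mammalian cell types. Zyxin is a LIM-domain protein that concentrates at focal adhesions, and the record gives focal adhesions as the intended localization, making the construct a live-cell or fixed-cell marker for these structures. mPlum is listed with excitation at 590 nm and emission at 649 nm, which places it at the red end of the spectrum and makes it suitable for multicolour imaging alongside green or yellow probes. The record does not specify whether mPlum sits at the N- or C-terminus of zyxin, the cloning method is listed as unknown, and the meaning of the "6" in the name (possibly a linker length) is not explained.
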