>Addgene plasmid #56009 | mPlum-Zyxin-6 | depositor partial sequence | sequence record 86916 | insert sequence
TAGCGCTACCGGACTCAGATCTCGAGCTCAAGCTTCGAATTCCATGGCGGCCCCCCGCCCGTCTCCCGCG
ATCCCCGTTTCGGTCTCGGCTCCGGCTTTTTACGCCCCGCAGAAGAAGTTCGGCCCTGTGGTGGCCCCAA
AGCCCAAAGTGAATCCCTTCCGGCCCAGGGACAGCGAGCCTCCCCCGGCACCCGGGGCCCAGCGCGCACA
GATGGGCCGGGTGGGCGATATTCCCCCGCCGCCCCCGGAAGACTTTCCCCTGCCTCCACCTCCCCTTGCT
GGGGATGGCGACGATGCAGAGGGTGCTCTGGGAGGTGCCTTCCCGCCGCCCCCTCCCCCGATCGAGGAAT
CATTTCCCCCTGCGCCTCTGGAGGAGGAGATCTTCCCTTCCCCGCCGCCTCCTCCGGAGGAGGAGGGAGG
GCCTGAGGCCCCCATACCGCCCCCACCACAGCCCAGGGAGAAGGTGAGCAGTATTGATTTGGAGATCGAC
TCTCTGTCCTCACTGCTGGATGACATGACCAAGAATGATCCTTTCAAAGCCCGGGTGTCATCTGGATATG
TGCCCCCACCAGTGGCCACTCCATTCAGTTCCAAGTCCAGTACCAAGCCTGCAGCCGGGGGCACAGCACC
CCTGCCTCCTTGGAAGTCCCCTTCCAGCTCCCAGCCTCTGCCCCAGGTTCCGGCTCCGGCTCAGAGCCAG
ACACAGTTCCATGTTCAGCCCCAGCCCCAGCCCAAGCCTCAGGTCCAACTCCATGTCCAGTCCCAGACCC
AGCCTGTGTCTTTGGCTAACACCCAGCCCCGAGGGCCCCCAGCCTCATCTCCGGCTCCAGCCCCTAAGTT
TTCTCCAGTGACTCCTAAGTTTACTCCTGTGGCTTCCAAGTTCAGTCCTGGAGCCCCAGGTGGATCTGGG
TCACAACCAAATCAAAAATTGGGGCACCCCGAAGCTCTTTCTGCTGGCACAGGCTCCCCTCAACCTCCCA
GCTTCACCTATGCCCAGCAGAGGGAGAAGCCCCGAGTGCAGGAGAAGCAGCACCCCGTGCCCCCACCGGC
TCAGAACCAAAACCAGGTGCGCTCCCCTGGGGCCCCAGGGCCCCTGACTCTGAAGGAGGTGGAGGAGCTG
GAGCAGCTGACCCAGCAGCTAATGCAGGACATGGAGCATCCTCAGAGGCAGAATGTGGCTGTCAACGAAC
TCTGCGGCCGATGCCATCAACCCCTGGCCCGGGCGCAGCCAGCCGTCCGCGCTCTAGGGCAGCTGTTCCA
CATCGCCTGCTTCACCTGCCACCAGTGTGCGCAGCAGCTCCAGGGCCAGCAGTTCTACAGTCTGGAGGGG
GCGCCGTACTGCGAGGGCTGTTACACTGACACCCTGGAGAAGTGTAACACCTGCGGGGAGCCCATCACTG
ACCGCATGCTGAGGGCCACGGGCAAGGCCTATCACCCGCACTGCTTCACCTGTGTGGTCTGCGCCCGCCC
CCTGGAGGGCACCTCCTTCATCGTGGACCAGGCCAACCGGCCCCACTGTGTCCCCGACTACCACAAGCAG
TACGCCCCGAGGTGCTCCGTCTGCTCTGAGCCCATCATGCCTGAGCCTGGCCGAGATGAGACTGTGCGAG
TGGTCGCCCTGGACAAGAACTTCCACATGAAGTGTTACAAGTGTGAGGACTGCGGGAAGCCCCTGTCGAT
TGAGGCAGATGACAATGGCTGCTTCCCCCTGGACGGTCACGTGCTCTGTCGGAAGTGCCACACTGCTAGA
GCCCAGACGGATCCACCGGTGGCTACCATGGTGAGCAAGGGCGAGGAGGTCATCAAGGAGTTCATGCGCT
TCAAGGAGCACATGGAGGGCTCCGTGAACGGCCACGAGTTCGAGATCGAGGGCGAGGGCGAGGGCCGCCC
CTACGAGGGCACCCAGACCGCCAGGCTGAAGGTGACCAAGGGTGGCCCCCTGCCCTTCGCCTGGGACATC
CTGTCCCCTCAGATCATGTACGGCTCCAAGGCCTACGTGAAGCACCCCGCCGACATCCCCGACTACTTGA
AGCTGTCCTTCCCCGAGGGCTTCAAGTGGGAGCGCGTGATGAACTTCGAGGACGGCGGCGTGGTGACCGT
GACCCAGGACTCCTCCCTGCAGGACGGCGAGTTCATCTACAAGGTGAAGGTGCGCGGCACCAACTTCCCC
TCCGACGGCCCCGTAATGCAGAAGAAGACCATGGGCTGGGAGGCCTCCTCCGAGCGGATGTACCCCGAGG
ACGGCGCCCTGAAGGGCGAGATGAAGATGAGGCTGAGGCTGAAGGACGGCGGCCACTACGACGCCGAGGT
CAAGACCACCTACATGGCCAAGAAGCCCGTGCAGCTGCCCGGCGCCTACAAGACCGACATCAAGCTGGAC
ATCACCTCCCACAACGAGGACTACACCATCGTGGAACAGTACGAGCGCGCCGAGGGCCGCCACTCCACCG
GCGCCTAAGCGGCCGCGACTCTAGATCATAATCAG
