>Addgene plasmid #56009 | mPlum-Zyxin-6 | addgene partial sequence | sequence record 118101 | Mombaerts mRFPup 5'-GTGGCCGTTCACGGAGCCCTCCATG-3'
TTGATGACCTCCTCGCCCTTGCTCACCATGGTAGCCACCGGTGGATCCGTCTGGGCTCTAGCAGTGTGGC
ACTTCCGACAGAGCACGTGACCGTCCAGGGGGAAGCAGCCATTGTCATCTGCCTCAATCGACAGGGGCTT
CCCGCAGTCCTCACACTTGTAACACTTCATGTGGAAGTTCTTGTCCAGGGCGACCACTCGCACAGTCTCA
TCTCGGCCAGGCTCAGGCATGATGGGCTCAGAGCAGACGGAGCACCTCGGGGCGTACTGCTTGTGGTAGT
CGGGGACACAGTGGGGCCGGTTGGCCTGGTCCACGATGAAGGAGGTGCCCTCCAGGGGGCGGGCGCAGAC
CACACAGGTGAAGCAGTGCGGGTGATAGGCCTTGCCCGTGGCCCTCAGCATGCGGTCAGTGATGGGCTCC
CCGCAGGTGTTACACTTCTCCAGGGTGTCAGTGTAACAGCCCTCGCAGTACGGCGCCCCCTCCAGACTGT
AGAACTGCTGGCCCTGGAGCTGCTGCGCACACTGGTGGCAGGTGAAGCAGGCGATGTGGAACAGCTGCCC
TAGAGCGCGGACGGCTGGCTGCGCCCGGGCCAGGGGTTGATGGCATCGGCCGCAGAGTTCGTTGACAGCC
ACATTCTGCCTCTGAGGATGCTCCATGTCCTGCATTAGCTGCTGGGTCAGCTGCTCCAGCTCCTCCACCT
CCTTCAGAGTCAGGGGCCCTGGGGCCCCAGGGGAGCGCACCTGGTTTTGGTTCTGAGCCGGTGGGGGCAC
GGGGTGCTG
